Addgene plasmid #11999: pAG195 TNKS2 3'UTR
Depositing lab: David Bartel. Depositing organization: Whitehead Institute for Biomedical Research. Publication: The widespread impact of mammalian MicroRNAs on mRNA repression and evolution. Farh KK, Grimson A, Jan C, Lewis BP, Johnston WK, Lim LP, Burge CB, Bartel DP. Science. 2005 Dec 16. 310(5755):1817-21. 10.1126/science.1121158 PubMed 16308420.
Backbone
  Vector backbone: pIS2
  Backbone manufacturer: pIS2 derived from pRL-SV40 (Promega)
  Backbone size w/o insert (bp): 3700
  Vector type: Mammalian Expression, Luciferase
Growth in bacteria
  Bacterial resistance: Ampicillin, 100 μg/mL
  Growth temperature: 37°C
  Growth strain: DH5alpha
  Copy number: High Copy
Gene/Insert
  Gene/Insert name: TNKS2 3'UTR (alt name: TNKS2)
  Species: H. sapiens (human)
  Insert size (bp): 845
  GenBank ID: NM_025235
  Entrez Gene: TNKS2 (a.k.a. ARTD6, PARP-5b, PARP-5c, PARP5B, PARP5C, TANK2, TNKL, pART6)
  Cloning method: Restriction Enzyme; 5′ cloning site AgeI (not destroyed); 3′ cloning site SpeI (not destroyed)
  Sequencing primers: 5′ EBV rev primer (GTGGTTTGTCCAAACTCATC)
Terms and licenses: Academic/Nonprofit Terms; Industry Terms: Not Available to Industry
Depositor comments: TNKS2 3'UTR in renilla luciferase reporter plasmid. Wild-type microRNA recognition sites (seed matches): 1760-1765 and 2254-2259.
How to cite: pAG195 TNKS2 3'UTR was a gift from David Bartel (Addgene plasmid # 11999 ; http://n2t.net/addgene:11999 ; RRID:Addgene_11999)
