[The description below was written by a language model from this plasmid's Addgene catalogue record and pLannotate feature annotations shown in this document.]
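Description:
pAG195 TNKS2 3'UTR is a mammalian Renilla luciferase reporter plasmid built on pIS2, a derivative of the commercial pRL-SV40 vector, and carries an approximately 845 bp fragment of the human TNKS2 (tankyrase 2) 3' untranslated region. It is propagated in E. coli as a high-copy plasmid through a ColE1/pUC-type origin and is selected with ampicillin via the β-lactamase gene under its native bla promoter. The annotated sequence record is 4,570 nt, consistent with the stated backbone and insert sizes.

The reporter cassette begins with the SV40 enhancer and early promoter, followed by a chimeric β-globin/immunoglobulin intron that improves expression of the transcript. A T7 promoter lies just upstream of the Renilla reniformis luciferase coding sequence and permits in vitro transcription. The TNKS2 3'UTR was inserted between AgeI and SpeI sites, both retained. It is not annotated in the feature table, but it presumably occupies the unannotated gap between the luciferase ORF and the SV40 polyadenylation signal, which would make it the 3'UTR of the luciferase mRNA. The short SV40 large T antigen fragment next to the poly(A) signal is a remnant of the SV40 sequence in this region.

According to the depositor, this is the wild-type version, with two intact microRNA seed-match sites at plasmid positions 1760–1765 and 2254–2259; the record does not say which microRNA recognizes them. Constructs of this kind are transfected into mammalian cells to measure microRNA-mediated repression conferred by a 3'UTR, typically by comparing Renilla output with that of seed-mutated counterparts and normalizing to a co-transfected control reporter.
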