Features (pLannotate 1.2.2; 9 found; start..end, strand, type, name):
     62..419     +  promoter       SV40 promoter: SV40 enhancer and early promoter
    489..621     +  intron         chimeric intron: chimera between introns from human β-globin and immunoglobulin heavy chain genes
    666..684     +  promoter       T7 promoter: promoter for bacteriophage T7 RNA polymerase
    694..1629    +  CDS            Rluc: luciferase from the anthozoan coelenterate Renilla reniformis (sea pansy)
   2525..2646    -  polyA_signal   SV40 poly(A) signal: SV40 polyadenylation signal
   2669..2737    -  CDS            large T antigen (fragment): large T antigen from SV40 (simian virus 40)
   2779..2883    +  promoter       AmpR promoter: bla
   2884..3744    +  CDS            AmpR: β-lactamase; bla; confers resistance to ampicillin, carbenicillin, and related antibiotics
   3915..4503    +  rep_origin     ori: high-copy-number ColE1/pMB1/pBR322/pUC origin of replication
>Addgene plasmid #11999 | pAG195 TNKS2 3'UTR | depositor full sequence | sequence record 7158 | Author sequence
AGATCTGCGCAGCACCATGGCCTGAAATAACCTCTGAAAGAGGAACTTGGTTAGGTACCTTCTGAGGCGG
AAAGAACCAGCTGTGGAATGTGTGTCAGTTAGGGTGTGGAAAGTCCCCAGGCTCCCCAGCAGGCAGAAGT
ATGCAAAGCATGCATCTCAATTAGTCAGCAACCAGGTGTGGAAAGTCCCCAGGCTCCCCAGCAGGCAGAA
GTATGCAAAGCATGCATCTCAATTAGTCAGCAACCATAGTCCCGCCCCTAACTCCGCCCATCCCGCCCCT
AACTCCGCCCAGTTCCGCCCATTCTCCGCCCCATGGCTGACTAATTTTTTTTATTTATGCAGAGGCCGAG
GCCGCCTCGGCCTCTGAGCTATTCCAGAAGTAGTGAGGAGGCTTTTTTGGAGGCCTAGGCTTTTGCAAAA
AGCTTGATTCTTCTGACACAACAGTCTCGAACTTAAGCTGCAGAAGTTGGTCGTGAGGCACTGGGCAGGT
AAGTATCAAGGTTACAAGACAGGTTTAAGGAGACCAATAGAAACTGGGCTTGTCGAGACAGAGAAGACTC
TTGCGTTTCTGATAGGCACCTATTGGTCTTACTGACATCCACTTTGCCTTTCTCTCCACAGGTGTCCACT
CCCAGTTCAATTACAGCTCTTAAGGCTAGAGTACTTAATACGACTCACTATAGGCTAGCCACCATGACTT
CGAAAGTTTATGATCCAGAACAAAGGAAACGGATGATAACTGGTCCGCAGTGGTGGGCCAGATGTAAACA
AATGAATGTTCTTGATTCATTTATTAATTATTATGATTCAGAAAAACATGCAGAAAATGCTGTTATTTTT
TTACATGGTAACGCGGCCTCTTCTTATTTATGGCGACATGTTGTGCCACATATTGAGCCAGTAGCGCGGT
GTATTATACCAGACCTTATTGGTATGGGCAAATCAGGCAAATCTGGTAATGGTTCTTATAGGTTACTTGA
TCATTACAAATATCTTACTGCATGGTTTGAACTTCTTAATTTACCAAAGAAGATCATTTTTGTCGGCCAT
GATTGGGGTGCTTGTTTGGCATTTCATTATAGCTATGAGCATCAAGATAAGATCAAAGCAATAGTTCACG
CTGAAAGTGTAGTAGATGTGATTGAATCATGGGATGAATGGCCTGATATTGAAGAAGATATTGCGTTGAT
CAAATCTGAAGAAGGAGAAAAAATGGTTTTGGAGAATAACTTCTTCGTGGAAACCATGTTGCCATCAAAA
ATCATGAGAAAGTTAGAACCAGAAGAATTTGCAGCATATCTTGAACCATTCAAAGAGAAAGGTGAAGTTC
GTCGTCCAACATTATCATGGCCTCGTGAAATCCCGTTAGTAAAAGGTGGTAAACCTGACGTTGTACAAAT
TGTTAGGAATTATAATGCTTATCTACGTGCAAGTGATGATTTACCAAAAATGTTTATTGAATCGGACCCA
GGATTCTTTTCCAATGCTATTGTTGAAGGTGCCAAGAAGTTTCCTAATACTGAATTTGTCAAAGTAAAAG
GTCTTCATTTTTCGCAAGAAGATGCACCTGATGAAATGGGAAAATATATCAAATCGTTCGTTGAGCGAGT
TCTCAAAAATGAACAATAATTCTAGGAGCTCTATACCGGTGCAAAAGGATAAAAATGTGAACGAAGTTTA
ACATTCTGACTTGATAAAGCTTTAATAATGTACAGTGTTTTCTAAATATTTCCTGTTTTTTCAGCACTTT
AACAGATGCCATTCCAGGTTAAACTGGGTTGTCTGTACTAAATTATAAACAGAGTTAACTTGAACCTTTT
ATATGTTATGCATTGATTCTAACAAACTGTAATGCCCTCAACAGAACTAATTTTACTAATACAATACTGT
GTTCTTTAAAACACAGCATTTACACTGAATACAATTTCATTTGTAAAACTGTAAATAAGAGCTTTTGTAC
TAGCCCAGTATTTATTTACATTGCTTTGTAATATAAATCTGTTTTAGAACTGCAGCGGTTTACAAAATTT
TTTCATATGTATTGTTCATCTATACTTCATCTTACATCGTCATGATTGAGTGATCTTTACATTTGATTCC
AGAGGCTATGTTCAGTTGTTAGTTGGGAAAGATTGAGTTATCAGATTTAATTTGCCGATGGGAGCCTTTA
TCTGTCATTAGAAATCTTTCTCATTTAAGAACTTATGAATATGCTGAAGATTTAATTTGTGATACCTTTG
TATGTATGAGACACATTCCAAAGAGCTCTAACTATGATAGGTCCTGATTACTAAAGAAGCTTCTTTACTG
GCCTCAATTTCTAGCTTTCATGTTGGAAAATTTTCTGCAGTCCTTCTGTGAAAATTAGAGCAAAGTGCTC
CTGTTTTTTAGAGAAACTAAATCTTGCTGTTGAACAATTATTGTGTTCTTTTCATGGAACATAAGTAGGA
TGTTAACATTTCCAGGGTGGGAAGGGTAATCCTAAATACTAGTGTTCTAGAGCGGCCGCTTCGAGCAGAC
ATGATAAGATACATTGATGAGTTTGGACAAACCACAACTAGAATGCAGTGAAAAAAATGCTTTATTTGTG
AAATTTGTGATGCTATTGCTTTATTTGTAACCATTATAAGCTGCAATAAACAAGTTAACAACAACAATTG
CATTCATTTTATGTTTCAGGTTCAGGGGGAGGTGTGGGAGGTTTTTTAAAGCAAGTAAAACCTCTACAAA
TGTGGTAAAATCGATAAGGATCCAGGTGGCACTTTTCGGGGAAATGTGCGCGGAACCCCTATTTGTTTAT
TTTTCTAAATACATTCAAATATGTATCCGCTCATGAGACAATAACCCTGATAAATGCTTCAATAATATTG
AAAAAGGAAGAGTATGAGTATTCAACATTTCCGTGTCGCCCTTATTCCCTTTTTTGCGGCATTTTGCCTT
CCTGTTTTTGCTCACCCAGAAACGCTGGTGAAAGTAAAAGATGCTGAAGATCAGTTGGGTGCACGAGTGG
GTTACATCGAACTGGATCTCAACAGCGGTAAGATCCTTGAGAGTTTTCGCCCCGAAGAACGTTTTCCAAT
GATGAGCACTTTTAAAGTTCTGCTATGTGGCGCGGTATTATCCCGTATTGACGCCGGGCAAGAGCAACTC
GGTCGCCGCATACACTATTCTCAGAATGACTTGGTTGAGTACTCACCAGTCACAGAAAAGCATCTTACGG
ATGGCATGACAGTAAGAGAATTATGCAGTGCTGCCATAACCATGAGTGATAACACTGCGGCCAACTTACT
TCTGACAACGATCGGAGGACCGAAGGAGCTAACCGCTTTTTTGCACAACATGGGGGATCATGTAACTCGC
CTTGATCGTTGGGAACCGGAGCTGAATGAAGCCATACCAAACGACGAGCGTGACACCACGATGCCTGTAG
CAATGGCAACAACGTTGCGCAAACTATTAACTGGCGAACTACTTACTCTAGCTTCCCGGCAACAATTAAT
AGACTGGATGGAGGCGGATAAAGTTGCAGGACCACTTCTGCGCTCGGCCCTTCCGGCTGGCTGGTTTATT
GCTGATAAATCTGGAGCCGGTGAGCGTGGGTCTCGCGGTATCATTGCAGCACTGGGGCCAGATGGTAAGC
CCTCCCGTATCGTAGTTATCTACACGACGGGGAGTCAGGCAACTATGGATGAACGAAATAGACAGATCGC
TGAGATAGGTGCCTCACTGATTAAGCATTGGTAACTGTCAGACCAAGTTTACTCATATATACTTTAGATT
GATTTAAAACTTCATTTTTAATTTAAAAGGATCTAGGTGAAGATCCTTTTTGATAATCTCATGACCAAAA
TCCCTTAACGTGAGTTTTCGTTCCACTGAGCGTCAGACCCCGTAGAAAAGATCAAAGGATCTTCTTGAGA
TCCTTTTTTTCTGCGCGTAATCTGCTGCTTGCAAACAAAAAAACCACCGCTACCAGCGGTGGTTTGTTTG
CCGGATCAAGAGCTACCAACTCTTTTTCCGAAGGTAACTGGCTTCAGCAGAGCGCAGATACCAAATACTG
TTCTTCTAGTGTAGCCGTAGTTAGGCCACCACTTCAAGAACTCTGTAGCACCGCCTACATACCTCGCTCT
GCTAATCCTGTTACCAGTGGCTGCTGCCAGTGGCGATAAGTCGTGTCTTACCGGGTTGGACTCAAGACGA
TAGTTACCGGATAAGGCGCAGCGGTCGGGCTGAACGGGGGGTTCGTGCACACAGCCCAGCTTGGAGCGAA
CGACCTACACCGAACTGAGATACCTACAGCGTGAGCTATGAGAAAGCGCCACGCTTCCCGAAGGGAGAAA
GGCGGACAGGTATCCGGTAAGCGGCAGGGTCGGAACAGGAGAGCGCACGAGGGAGCTTCCAGGGGGAAAC
GCCTGGTATCTTTATAGTCCTGTCGGGTTTCGCCACCTCTGACTTGAGCGTCGATTTTTGTGATGCTCGT
CAGGGGGGCGGAGCCTATGGAAAAACGCCAGCAACGCGGCCTTTTTACGGTTCCTGGCCTTTTGCTGGCC
TTTTGCTCACATGGCTCGAC
