>Addgene plasmid #11999 | pAG195 TNKS2 3'UTR | addgene partial sequence | sequence record 18592 | 11999 with EBV-rev
CTGCTCGAGCGGCCGCTCTAGAACAACTAGTATTTAGGATTACCCTTCCCACCCTGGAAATGTAACATCC
TACTTATGTTCCATGAAAAGAACACAATAATTGTTCAACAGCAAGATTTAGTTTCTCTAAAAAACAGGAG
CACTTTGCTCTAATTTTCACAGAAGGACTGCAGAAAATTTTCCAACATGAAAGCTAGAAATTGAGGCCAG
TAAAGAAGCTTCTTTAGTAATCAGGACCTATCATAGTTAGAGCTCTTTGGAATGTGTCTCATACATACAA
AGGTATCACAAATTAAATCTTCAGCATATTCATAAGTTCTTAAATGAGAAAGATTTCTAATGACAGATAA
AGGCTCCCATCGGCAAATTAAATCTGATAACTCAATCTTTCCCAACTAACAACTGAACATAGCCTCTGGA
ATCAAATGTAAAGATCACTCAATCATGACGATGTAAGATGAAGTATAGATGAACAATACATATGAAAAAA
TTTTGTAAACCGCTGCAGTTCTAAAACAGATTTATATTACAAAGCAATGTAAATAAATACTGGGCTAGTA
CAAAAGCTCTTATTTACAGTTTTACAAATGAAATTGTATTCAGTGTAAATGCTGTGTTTTAAAGAACACA
GTATTGTATTAGTAAAATTAGTTCTGTTGAGGGCATTACAG
